Addgene plasmid #81557: pDONR223_EYS_p.N269H
Purpose: Gateway Donor vector containing EYS ,part of the Target Accelerator Plasmid Collection.
Depositing lab: Jesse Boehm & William Hahn & David Root. Depositing organization: Broad Institute. Publication: Systematic Functional Interrogation of Rare Cancer Variants Identifies Oncogenic Alleles. Kim E, Ilic N, Shrestha Y, Zou L, Kamburov A, Zhu C, Yang X, Lubonja R, Tran N, Nguyen C, Lawrence MS, Piccioni F, Bagul M, Doench JG, Chouinard CR, Wu X, Hogstrom L, Natoli T, Tamayo P, Horn H, Corsello SM, Lage K, Root DE, Subramanian A, Golub TR, Getz G, Boehm JS, Hahn WC. Cancer Discov. 2016 Jul;6(7):714-26. doi: 10.1158/2159-8290.CD-16-0160. Epub 2016 May 4. PubMed 27147599.
Backbone
  Vector backbone: pDONR223
  Backbone manufacturer: Invitrogen
  Backbone size w/o insert (bp): 2790
  Vector type: Gateway Entry vector
Growth in bacteria
  Bacterial resistance: Spectinomycin, 50 μg/mL
  Growth temperature: 37°C
  Growth strain: DH5alpha
  Copy number: High Copy
Gene/Insert
  Gene/Insert name: EYS
  Species: H. sapiens (human)
  Mutation: N269H
  GenBank ID: NM_198283.1
  Entrez Gene: EYS (a.k.a. C6orf178, C6orf179, C6orf180, EGFL10, EGFL11, RP25, SPAM, bA166P24.2, bA307F22.3, bA74E24.1, dJ1018A4.2, dJ22I17.2, dJ303F19.1)
  Promoter: None
  Cloning method: Gateway Cloning
  Sequencing primers: 5′ M13pUC-fwd; 3′ M13-Rev
Terms and licenses: Academic/Nonprofit Terms; Industry Terms: Not Available to Industry
Depositor comments: Open state: NO stop codon immediately follows insert
How to cite: pDONR223_EYS_p.N269H was a gift from Jesse Boehm & William Hahn & David Root (Addgene plasmid # 81557 ; http://n2t.net/addgene:81557 ; RRID:Addgene_81557)
