[The description below was written by a language model from this plasmid's Addgene catalogue record and pLannotate feature annotations shown in this document.]
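Description:
pDONR223_EYS_p.N269H is a Gateway entry clone built on the Invitrogen pDONR223 backbone and belongs to the Target Accelerator Plasmid Collection, a set of wild-type and variant open reading frames assembled for systematic functional testing of rare cancer-associated alleles. It is a bacterial propagation plasmid with no expression function of its own. It replicates from a high-copy ColE1/pUC-type origin and is selected with spectinomycin through the aadA (SmR) aminoglycoside adenylyltransferase gene, which lies downstream of fragments of a class 1 integron Pc promoter and a gentamicin acetyltransferase remnant. rrnB T1 and T2 terminators and short lacZα and lacI fragments are also annotated in the backbone.

The insert is a human EYS (eyes shut homolog) coding sequence carrying the N269H substitution, referenced to a specific EYS transcript. The annotated EYS region spans roughly 1.8 kb and is flagged as a fragment relative to the full-length Swiss-Prot protein, so the clone likely represents a shorter isoform rather than the full reference protein. The ORF is flanked by two attL-type recombination sites in opposite orientations. The automated annotation labels both as attL3, and the record does not clarify their exact identities. These sites allow LR Clonase-mediated transfer into any compatible destination vector. No promoter drives the insert. A T7 promoter sits just outside the downstream att site, pointing towards the insert on the opposite strand. The clone is in the "open" configuration, with no stop codon immediately after the insert, so it can be fused in frame to C-terminal tags supplied by a destination vector. Its typical use is shuttling the variant ORF into expression vectors for comparison with wild-type EYS.
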