Features (pLannotate 1.2.2; 12 found; start..end, strand, type, name):
     38..74      -  CDS            lacZα (fragment): LacZα fragment of β-galactosidase; lacZ fragment
     91..186     +  protein_bind   attL3: mutant version of attL; recombination site for the Gateway® LR reaction LR Clonase™
    192..1967    +  CDS            EYS (fragment): EYS_HUMAN - Also known as C6orf178, C6orf179, C6orf180, EGFL10, EGFL11, SPAM. Experimental evidence at protein level: Swiss-Prot protein existence level 1. Required to maintain the integrity of photoreceptor cells (PubMed:18836446). Specifically required for normal morphology of the photoreceptor ciliary pocket, and might thus facilitate protein trafficking between the photoreceptor inner and outer segments via the transition zone (By similarity). From Homo sapiens (Human).
   1978..2073    -  protein_bind   attL3: mutant version of attL; recombination site for the Gateway® LR reaction LR Clonase™
   2092..2110    -  promoter       T7 promoter: promoter for bacteriophage T7 RNA polymerase
   2300..2323    +  promoter       Pc promoter (fragment): intI1 (promoter lies within the coding sequence); class 1 integron promoter
   2499..2555    +  CDS            GmR (fragment): gentamycin acetyltransferase; aacC1; confers resistance to gentamycin
   2562..3353    +  CDS            SmR: aminoglycoside adenylyltransferase (Murphy, 1985); aadA; confers resistance to spectinomycin and streptomycin
   3446..4034    +  rep_origin     ori: high-copy-number ColE1/pMB1/pBR322/pUC origin of replication
   4217..4309    +  CDS            lacI (fragment): lac repressor; lacI; The lac repressor binds to the lac operator to inhibit transcription in E. coli. This inhibition can be relieved by adding lactose or isopropyl-β-D-thiogalactopyranoside (IPTG).
   4364..4391    -  terminator     rrnB T2 terminator: transcription terminator T2 from the E. coli rrnB gene
   4523..4566    +  terminator     rrnB T1 terminator: Escherichia coli rrnB; transcription terminator T1 from the E. coli rrnB gene
>Addgene plasmid #81557 | pDONR223_EYS_p.N269H | addgene full sequence | sequence record 166761 | Addgene NGS Result
GGCAGTTCCCTACTCTCGCGTTAACGCTAGCATGGATGTTTTCCCAGTCACGACGTTGTAAAACGACGGC
CAGTCTTAAGCTCGGGCCCCAAATAATGATTTTATTTTGACTGATAGTGACCTGTTCGTTGCAACAAATT
GATGAGCAATGCTTTTTTATAATGCCAACTTTGTACAAAAAAGTTGGCACCATGACTGACAAATCAATCG
TCATTCTGAGCCTGATGGTTTTTCACAGCTCTTTCATAAATGGAAAAACATGTAGACGGCAATTGGTGGA
AGAATGGCATCCACAACCCTCATCATATGTGGTAAATTGGACACTAACAGAAAACATCTGCTTGGACTTC
TACAGAGATTGCTGGTTTTTGGGTGTAAACACTAAAATAGATACTTCAGGCAATCAAGCTGTTCCCCAGA
TTTGCCCTTTGCAAATTCAATTAGGAGATATCCTTGTAATTTCTTCTGAACCATCTCTTCAATTTCCAGA
AATAAATTTGATGAATGTTTCTGAAACATCTTTCGTTGGCTGTGTGCAAAATACCACAACGGAAGATCAG
TTACTTTTTGGCTGCAGACTAAAAGGAATGCACACTGTTAATTCTAAGTGGCTGAGTGTTGGGACACATT
ATTTTATCACAGTTATGGCAAGTGGTCCATCACCTTGTCCACTGGGACTTCGACTAAATGTGACAGTGAA
ACAGCAGTTCTGCCAGGAATCTCTGAGTTCAGAATTTTGCTCTGGTCATGGTAAATGTCTTAGTGAAGCT
TGGAGCAAGACATATAGCTGCCATTGCCAGCCTCCATTTTCTGGAAAATACTGCCAGGAACTTGATGCAT
GTTCTTTTAAACCATGTAAAAATAATGGCAGTTGCATTAATAAAAGAGAAAATTGGGATGAGCAAGCATA
TGAATGTGTCTGTCACCCACCATTTACAGGAAAGAATTGCTCAGAAATAATTGGCCAGTGTCAACCACAT
GTCTGTTTCCATGGACACTGCAGCAATATTACTTCAAATAGTTTCATTTGTGAATGTGATGAGCAATTTT
CAGGTCCATTCTGTGAGGTGTCAGCAAAACCTTGTGTTTCTCTGCTTTTTTGGAAAAGAGGAATTTGCCC
AAATAGCAGTTCTGCTTATACTTATGAATGCCCAAAAGGATCTTCCAGCCAAAATGGTGAAACTGATGTC
AGTGAGTTTTCATTAGTACCATGTCAGAATGGTACTGACTGCATCAAAATATCAAATGATGTTATGTGCA
TCTGTTCACCAATATTTACAGATTTGCTTTGTAAGAGCATTCAAACATCATGTGAGTCATTTCCTTTGAG
GAATAATGCTACATGTAAGAAATGTGAGAAAGATTATCCTTGCAGCTGTATATCAGGATTTACTGAAAAA
AACTGTGAGAAAGCAATTGACCACTGTAAACTGCTCAGCATCAACTGTCTGAATGAAGAATGGTGTTTCA
ATATAATTGGAAGATTCAAATATGTATGCATTCCAGGGTGCACAAAAAATCCATGTTGGTTTTTGAAGAA
TGTTTACCTAATTCATCAACACCTCTGCTACTGTGGAGTCACCTTCCATGGTATTTGCCAAGATAAAGGT
CCTGCTCAATTTGAATATGTGTGGCAATTGGGATTTGCAGGATCTGAAGGCGAAAAGTGCCAAGGGGTTA
TTGATGCCTATTTCTTTCTGGCTGCAAACTGCACTGAAGATGCAACCTATGTGAACGATCCTGAAGATAA
TAATTCTTCATGTTGGTTCCCACATGAAGGCACAAAAGAGATTTGTGCAAATGGATGCAGTTGTTTGAGT
GAAGAAGACAGTCAGGAATATCGGTATCTATGTTTTCTCAGATGGGCTGGCAACATGTATCTGGAAAATA
CAACTGATGATCAAGAAAATGAGTGTCAACATGAAGCTGTTTGTAAAGATGAAATTAATAGACCCAGGTA
TTTATGTATCATTTTGCCAACTTTCTTGTACAAAGTTGGCATTATAAGAAAGCATTGCTTATCAATTTGT
TGCAACGAACAGGTCACTATCAGTCAAAATAAAATCATTATTTGCCATCCAGCTGATATCCCCTATAGTG
AGTCGTATTACATGGTCATAGCTGTTTCCTGGCAGCTCTGGCCCGTGTCTCAAAATCTCTGATGTTACAT
TGCACAAGATAAAAATATATCATCATGCCTCCTCTAGACCAGCCAGGACAGAAATGCCTCGACTTCGCTG
CTACCCAAGGTTGCCGGGTGACGCACACCGTGGAAACGGATGAAGGCACGAACCCAGTGGACATAAGCCT
GTTCGGTTCGTAAGCTGTAATGCAAGTAGCGTATGCGCTCACGCAACTGGTCCAGAACCTTGACCGAACG
CAGCGGTGGTAACGGCGCAGTGGCGGTTTTCATGGCTTGTTATGACTGTTTTTTTGGGGTACAGTCTATG
CCTCGGGCATCCAAGCAGCAAGCGCGTTACGCCGTGGGTCGATGTTTGATGTTATGGAGCAGCAACGATG
TTACGCAGCAGGGCAGTCGCCCTAAAACAAAGTTAAACATTATGAGGGAAGCGGTGATCGCCGAAGTATC
GACTCAACTATCAGAGGTAGTTGGCGTCATCGAGCGCCATCTCGAACCGACGTTGCTGGCCGTACATTTG
TACGGCTCCGCAGTGGATGGCGGCCTGAAGCCACACAGTGATATTGATTTGCTGGTTACGGTGACCGTAA
GGCTTGATGAAACAACGCGGCGAGCTTTGATCAACGACCTTTTGGAAACTTCGGCTTCCCCTGGAGAGAG
CGAGATTCTCCGCGCTGTAGAAGTCACCATTGTTGTGCACGACGACATCATTCCGTGGCGTTATCCAGCT
AAGCGCGAACTGCAATTTGGAGAATGGCAGCGCAATGACATTCTTGCAGGTATCTTCGAGCCAGCCACGA
TCGACATTGATCTGGCTATCTTGCTGACAAAAGCAAGAGAACATAGCGTTGCCTTGGTAGGTCCAGCGGC
GGAGGAACTCTTTGATCCGGTTCCTGAACAGGATCTATTTGAGGCGCTAAATGAAACCTTAACGCTATGG
AACTCGCCGCCCGACTGGGCTGGCGATGAGCGAAATGTAGTGCTTACGTTGTCCCGCATTTGGTACAGCG
CAGTAACCGGCAAAATCGCGCCGAAGGATGTCGCTGCCGACTGGGCAATGGAGCGCCTGCCGGCCCAGTA
TCAGCCCGTCATACTTGAAGCTAGACAGGCTTATCTTGGACAAGAAGAAGATCGCTTGGCCTCGCGCGCA
GATCAGTTGGAAGAATTTGTCCACTACGTGAAAGGCGAGATCACCAAGGTAGTCGGCAAATAACCCTCGA
GCCACCCATGACCAAAATCCCTTAACGTGAGTTACGCGTCGTTCCACTGAGCGTCAGACCCCGTAGAAAA
GATCAAAGGATCTTCTTGAGATCCTTTTTTTCTGCGCGTAATCTGCTGCTTGCAAACAAAAAAACCACCG
CTACCAGCGGTGGTTTGTTTGCCGGATCAAGAGCTACCAACTCTTTTTCCGAAGGTAACTGGCTTCAGCA
GAGCGCAGATACCAAATACTGTTCTTCTAGTGTAGCCGTAGTTAGGCCACCACTTCAAGAACTCTGTAGC
ACCGCCTACATACCTCGCTCTGCTAATCCTGTTACCAGTGGCTGCTGCCAGTGGCGATAAGTCGTGTCTT
ACCGGGTTGGACTCAAGACGATAGTTACCGGATAAGGCGCAGCGGTCGGGCTGAACGGGGGGTTCGTGCA
CACAGCCCAGCTTGGAGCGAACGACCTACACCGAACTGAGATACCTACAGCGTGAGCTATGAGAAAGCGC
CACGCTTCCCGAAGGGAGAAAGGCGGACAGGTATCCGGTAAGCGGCAGGGTCGGAACAGGAGAGCGCACG
AGGGAGCTTCCAGGGGGAAACGCCTGGTATCTTTATAGTCCTGTCGGGTTTCGCCACCTCTGACTTGAGC
GTCGATTTTTGTGATGCTCGTCAGGGGGGCGGAGCCTATGGAAAAACGCCAGCAACGCGGCCTTTTTACG
GTTCCTGGCCTTTTGCTGGCCTTTTGCTCACATGTTCTTTCCTGCGTTATCCCCTGATTCTGTGGATAAC
CGTATTACCGCCTTTGAGTGAGCTGATACCGCTCGCCGCAGCCGAACGACCGAGCGCAGCGAGTCAGTGA
GCGAGGAAGCGGAAGAGCGCCCAATACGCAAACCGCCTCTCCCCGCGCGTTGGCCGATTCATTAATGCAG
CTGGCACGACAGGTTTCCCGACTGGAAAGCGGGCAGTGAGCGCAACGCAATTAATACGCGTACCGCTAGC
CAGGAAGAGTTTGTAGAAACGCAAAAAGGCCATCCGTCAGGATGGCCTTCTGCTTAGTTTGATGCCTGGC
AGTTTATGGCGGGCGTCCTGCCCGCCACCCTCCGGGCCGTTGCTTCACAACGTTCAAATCCGCTCCCGGC
GGATTTGTCCTACTCAGGAGAGCGTTCACCGACAAACAACAGATAAAACGAAAGGCCCAGTCTTCCGACT
GAGCCTTTCGTTTTATTTGATGCCT
