>Addgene plasmid #81557 | pDONR223_EYS_p.N269H | depositor partial sequence | sequence record 154876 | Insert sequence
ATGACTGACAAATCAATCGTCATTCTGAGCCTGATGGTTTTTCACAGCTCTTTCATAAATGGAAAAACAT
GTAGACGGCAATTGGTGGAAGAATGGCATCCACAACCCTCATCATATGTGGTAAATTGGACACTAACAGA
AAACATCTGCTTGGACTTCTACAGAGATTGCTGGTTTTTGGGTGTAAACACTAAAATAGATACTTCAGGC
AATCAAGCTGTTCCCCAGATTTGCCCTTTGCAAATTCAATTAGGAGATATCCTTGTAATTTCTTCTGAAC
CATCTCTTCAATTTCCAGAAATAAATTTGATGAATGTTTCTGAAACATCTTTCGTTGGCTGTGTGCAAAA
TACCACAACGGAAGATCAGTTACTTTTTGGCTGCAGACTAAAAGGAATGCACACTGTTAATTCTAAGTGG
CTGAGTGTTGGGACACATTATTTTATCACAGTTATGGCAAGTGGTCCATCACCTTGTCCACTGGGACTTC
GACTAAATGTGACAGTGAAACAGCAGTTCTGCCAGGAATCTCTGAGTTCAGAATTTTGCTCTGGTCATGG
TAAATGTCTTAGTGAAGCTTGGAGCAAGACATATAGCTGCCATTGCCAGCCTCCATTTTCTGGAAAATAC
TGCCAGGAACTTGATGCATGTTCTTTTAAACCATGTAAAAATAATGGCAGTTGCATTAATAAAAGAGAAA
ATTGGGATGAGCAAGCATATGAATGTGTCTGTCACCCACCATTTACAGGAAAGAATTGCTCAGAAATAAT
TGGCCAGTGTCAACCACATGTCTGTTTCCATGGACACTGCAGCAATATTACTTCAAATAGTTTCATTTGT
GAATGTGATGAGCAATTTTCAGGTCCATTCTGTGAGGTGTCAGCAAAACCTTGTGTTTCTCTGCTTTTTT
GGAAAAGAGGAATTTGCCCAAATAGCAGTTCTGCTTATACTTATGAATGCCCAAAAGGATCTTCCAGCCA
AAATGGTGAAACTGATGTCAGTGAGTTTTCATTAGTACCATGTCAGAATGGTACTGACTGCATCAAAATA
TCAAATGATGTTATGTGCATCTGTTCACCAATATTTACAGATTTGCTTTGTAAGAGCATTCAAACATCAT
GTGAGTCATTTCCTTTGAGGAATAATGCTACATGTAAGAAATGTGAGAAAGATTATCCTTGCAGCTGTAT
ATCAGGATTTACTGAAAAAAACTGTGAGAAAGCAATTGACCACTGTAAACTGCTCAGCATCAACTGTCTG
AATGAAGAATGGTGTTTCAATATAATTGGAAGATTCAAATATGTATGCATTCCAGGGTGCACAAAAAATC
CATGTTGGTTTTTGAAGAATGTTTACCTAATTCATCAACACCTCTGCTACTGTGGAGTCACCTTCCATGG
TATTTGCCAAGATAAAGGTCCTGCTCAATTTGAATATGTGTGGCAATTGGGATTTGCAGGATCTGAAGGC
GAAAAGTGCCAAGGGGTTATTGATGCCTATTTCTTTCTGGCTGCAAACTGCACTGAAGATGCAACCTATG
TGAACGATCCTGAAGATAATAATTCTTCATGTTGGTTCCCACATGAAGGCACAAAAGAGATTTGTGCAAA
TGGATGCAGTTGTTTGAGTGAAGAAGACAGTCAGGAATATCGGTATCTATGTTTTCTCAGATGGGCTGGC
AACATGTATCTGGAAAATACAACTGATGATCAAGAAAATGAGTGTCAACATGAAGCTGTTTGTAAAGATG
AAATTAATAGACCCAGGTATTTATGTATCATT
